>Addgene plasmid #160619 | pDGB3_alpha2: Pnos:ER:lexABD:GAL4AD:T35s-OplexA:mini35S:phi31:Tnos-Pnos:GR:LacIBD:Gal4AD:Tnos-OplacI:mini35S:RDF:Tnos (GB1679) | depositor full sequence | sequence record 310980 | Full Sequence
GGAGATACATGAGAATTAAGGGAGTCACGGTATGACCCCCGCCGATGACGCGGGACAAGCCGTTTTACGT
TTGGAACTGACAGAACCGCAACGTTGAAGGAGCCACTGAGCCGCGGGTTTCTGGAGTTTAATGAGCTAAG
CACATACGTCAGAAACCATTATTGCGCGTTCAAAAGTCGCCTAAGGTCACTATCAGCTAGCAAATATTTC
TTGTCAAAAATGCTCCACTGACGTTCCATAAATTCCCCTCGGTATCCAATTAGAGTCTCATATTCACTCT
CAACTCGATCGAGGCCCATGTCTGCTGGAGACATGAGAGCTGCCAACCTTTGGCCAAGCCCGCTCATGAT
CAAACGCTCTAAGAAGAACAGCCTGGCCTTGTCCCTGACGGCCGACCAGATGGTCAGTGCCTTGTTGGAT
GCTGAGCCCCCCATACTCTATTCCGAGTATGATCCTACCAGACCCTTCAGTGAAGCTTCGATGATGGGCT
TACTGACCAACCTGGCAGACAGGGAGCTGGTTCACATGATCAACTGGGCGAAGAGGGTGCCAGGCTTTGT
GGATTTGACCCTCCATGATCAGGTCCACCTTCTAGAATGTGCCTGGCTAGAGATCCTGATGATTGGACTC
GTCTGGCGCTCCATGGAGCACCCAGGGAAGCTACTGTTTGCTCCTAACTTGCTCTTGGACAGGAACCAGG
GAAAATGTGTAGAGGGCATGGTGGAGATCTTCGACATGCTGCTGGCTACATCATCTCGGTTCCGCATGAT
GAATCTGCAGGGAGAGGAGTTTGTGTGCCTCAAATCTATTATTTTGCTTAATTCTGGAGTGTACACATTT
CTGTCCAGCACCCTGAAGTCTCTGGAAGAGAAGGACCATATCCACCGAGTCCTGGACAAGATCACAGACA
CTTTGATCCACCTGATGGCCAAGGCAGGCCTGACCCTGCAGCAGCAGCACCAGCGGCTGGCCCAGCTCCT
CCTCATCCTCTCCCACATCAGGCACATGAGTAACAAAGGCATGGAGCATCTGTACAGCATGAAGTGCAAG
AACGTGGTGCCCCTCTATGACCTGCTGCTGGAGATGCTGGACGCCCACCGCCTACATGCGCCCACTAGCC
GTGGAGGGGCATCCGTGGAGGAAACGGACCAAAGCCACTTGGCCACTGCGGGCTCTACTTCGTCGCATTC
CTTGCAAAAGTATTACATCACGGGGGAGGCAGAGGGTTTCCCTGCCACAGTAATGAAAGCGTTAACGGCC
AGGCAACAAGAGGTGTTTGATCTCATCCGTGATCACATCAGCCAGACAGGTATGCCGCCGACGCGTGCGG
AAATCGCGCAGCGTTTGGGGTTCCGTTCCCCAAACGCGGCTGAAGAACATCTGAAGGCGCTGGCACGCAA
AGGCGTTATTGAAATTGTTTCCGGCGCATCACGCGGGATTCGTCTGTTGCAGGAAGAGGAAGAAGGGTTG
CCGCTGGTAGGTCGTGTGGCTGCCGGTGAACCGGCAGGTGGCAGTGGAGGGGGCGGAAGCGGGGGTACAA
ATTCTCAAGCGCTTTCACAACCAATTGCCTCCTCTAACGTTCATGATAACTTCATGAATAATGAAATCAC
GGCTAGTAAAATTGATGATGGTAATAATTCAAAACCACTGTCACCTGGTTGGACGGACCAAACTGCGTAT
AACGCGTTTGGAATCACTACAGGGATGTTTAATACCACTACAATGGATGATGTATATAACTATCTATTCG
ATGATGAAGATACCCCACCAAACCCAAAAAAAGAGTGAGCTTGGAATGGATCTTCGATCCCGATCGTTCA
AACATTTGGCAATAAAGTTTCTTAAGATTGAATCCTGTTGCCGGTCTTGCGACGATTATCATATAATTTC
TGTTGAATTACGTTAAGCATGTAATAATTAACATGTAATGCATGACGTTATTTATGAGATGGGTTTTTAT
GATTAGAGTCCCGCAATTATACATTTAATACGCGATAGAAAACAAAATATAGCGCGCAAACTAGGATAAA
TTATCGCGCDCGGTGTCATCTATGTTACTAGATCGGGAATTGCCAAGCTAATTCTTGAAGACGAAAGGGC
CTCGTGATACGCCTATTTTTATAGGTTAATGTCATGATAATAATGGTTTCTTAGACGTCAGGTGGCACTT
TTCGGGGAAATGTGCGCGGAACCCCTATTTGTTTATTTTTCTAAATACATTCAAATATGTATCCGCTCAT
GAGACAATAACCCTGATAAATGCTTCAATAATGGGACCGACTCGCGCTGTCAGGAGAGCTTGGGCTGCAG
GTCGAGGCTAAAAAACTAATCGCATTATCATCCCCTCGACGTACTGTACATATAACCACTGGTTTTATAT
ACAGCAGTACTGTACATATAACCACTGGTTTTATATACAGCAGTCGACGTACTGTACATATAACCACTGG
TTTTATATACAGCAGTACTGTACATATAACCACTGGTTTTATATACAGCAGTCGAGGTAAGATTAGATAT
GGATATGTATATGGATATGTATATGGTGGTAATGCCATGTAATATGCTCCCCTTCGCAAGACCCTTCCTC
TATATAAGGAAGTTCATTTCATTTGGAGAGGACTCCGGTATTTTTACAACAATTACCACAACAAAACAAA
CAACAAACAACATTACAATTTACTATTCTAGTCGAAATGGACACGTATGCCGGCGCTTATGATAGACAAT
CAAGAGAAAGAGAGAACTCTTCTGCCGCCTCTCCAGCTACACAGAGATCTGCCAACGAGGATAAAGCTGC
TGATTTACAAAGAGAGGTAGAGAGAGATGGGGGTAGGTTTAGATTTGTGGGTCATTTCTCTGAGGCTCCT
GGTACATCAGCCTTTGGTACTGCTGAACGGCCTGAATTTGAAAGAATATTAAATGAGTGTCGGGCCGGTC
GACTAAATATGATAATAGTTTATGATGTATCTAGGTTCAGTAGACTCAAAGTTATGGATGCAATTCCGAT
CGTGAGCGAGCTACTTGCACTCGGTGTTACTATCGTAAGTACACAAGAAGGTGTATTCAGGCAGGGTAAT
GTGATGGACCTTATACACCTTATTATGCGACTCGACGCTAGCCATAAAGAGTCATCACTGAAGAGTGCTA
AAATCTTGGACACCAAGAACCTGCAAAGGGAGCTTGGAGGCTATGTAGGAGGAAAAGCTCCGTATGGTTT
CGAACTCGTGAGTGAGACAAAAGAGATTACCAGAAATGGTAGGATGGTGAACGTGGTTATTAATAAGCTA
GCTCATAGCACAACCCCTCTCACAGGGCCTTTTGAGTTCGAACCTGACGTTATTAGATGGTGGTGGAGAG
AGATCAAAACTCACAAACATCTTCCATTTAAGCCAGGTAGCCAGGCTGCTATCCACCCTGGATCTATCAC
TGGGCTTTGTAAAAGGATGGATGCTGACGCAGTGCCAACTCGAGGGGAAACAATCGGTAAGAAGACTGCA
TCTTCCGCTTGGGATCCCGCTACAGTTATGAGAATCCTTCGGGATCCGCGTATTGCTGGATTCGCCGCAG
AAGTCATTTATAAGAAAAAACCTGATGGTACTCCTACTACAAAAATCGAAGGTTATAGGATCCAAAGGGA
TCCTATTACTTTGCGTCCAGTTGAATTAGACTGTGGACCGATCATCGAACCTGCCGAGTGGTACGAGTTG
CAGGCCTGGCTTGATGGTAGAGGGCGTGGAAAGGGTTTATCTCGGGGACAGGCAATTTTGTCAGCAATGG
ATAAGCTTTATTGTGAGTGTGGGGCTGTTATGACATCAAAACGTGGAGAAGAGTCAATCAAGGATTCTTA
CAGGTGCAGACGTCGTAAAGTGGTGGACCCTTCTGCTCCAGGACAGCATGAGGGTACATGCAACGTTTCT
ATGGCTGCTCTTGATAAATTTGTGGCCGAACGTATTTTCAACAAGATTAGACACGCTGAAGGGGATGAGG
AAACTTTAGCTCTTCTTTGGGAGGCTGCCCGGCGTTTTGGTAAGCTAACAGAGGCACCAGAAAAAAGTGG
CGAAAGAGCTAATTTGGTAGCCGAAAGAGCAGACGCCTTGAATGCATTGGAAGAACTTTACGAAGATAGG
GCTGCCGGAGCATATGATGGACCAGTTGGTCGGAAGCATTTCAGGAAGCAACAAGCTGCACTAACTTTGA
GACAGCAAGGCGCAGAGGAGCGACTCGCAGAGCTTGAGGCCGCCGAGGCCCCAAAGCTTCCACTCGATCA
ATGGTTTCCTGAGGATGCCGACGCTGATCCTACAGGTCCAAAGAGCTGGTGGGGAAGAGCTAGCGTAGAC
GATAAGAGAGTGTTTGTGGGTCTATTTGTTGACAAGATTGTAGTTACTAAGTCCACTACGGGTCGAGGAC
AGGGCACTCCCATCGAAAAGAGAGCCAGTATTACCTGGGCAAAGCCTCCAACCGATGATGATGAAGACGA
TGCACAAGATGGTACCGAGGATGTGGCAGCACCAAAAAAAAAGAGGAAGGTGTAAGCTTGGAATGGATCT
TCGATCCCGATCGTTCAAACATTTGGCAATAAAGTTTCTTAAGATTGAATCCTGTTGCCGGTCTTGCGAC
GATTATCATATAATTTCTGTTGAATTACGTTAAGCATGTAATAATTAACATGTAATGCATGACGTTATTT
ATGAGATGGGTTTTTATGATTAGAGTCCCGCAATTATACATTTAATACGCGATAGAAAACAAAATATAGC
GCGCAAACTAGGATAAATTATCGCGCDCGGTGTCATCTATGTTACTAGATCGGGAATTGCCAAGCTAATT
CTTGAAGACGAAAGGGCCTCGTGATACGCCTATTTTTATAGGTTAATGTCATGATAATAATGGTTTCTTA
GACGTCAGGTGGCACTTTTCGGGGAAATGTGCGCGGAACCCCTATTTGTTTATTTTTCTAAATACATTCA
AATATGTATCCGCTCATGAGACAATAACCCTGATAAATGCTTCAATAATGGGACCGACTCGCGCTGTCAG
GAGATACATGAGAATTAAGGGAGTCACGGTATGACCCCCGCCGATGACGCGGGACAAGCCGTTTTACGTT
TGGAACTGACAGAACCGCAACGTTGAAGGAGCCACTGAGCCGCGGGTTTCTGGAGTTTAATGAGCTAAGC
ACATACGTCAGAAACCATTATTGCGCGTTCAAAAGTCGCCTAAGGTCACTATCAGCTAGCAAATATTTCT
TGTCAAAAATGCTCCACTGACGTTCCATAAATTCCCCTCGGTATCCAATTAGAGTCTCATATTCACTCTC
AACTCGATCGAGGCCCATGATTCAGCAAGCCACTGCAGGAGTCTCACAAGACACTTCGGAAAATCCTAAC
AAAACAATAGTTCCTGCAGCATTACCACAGCTCACCCCTACCTTGGTGTCACTGCTGGAGGTGATTGAAC
CCGAGGTGTTGTATGCAGGATATGATAGCTCTGTTCCAGATTCAGCATGGAGAATTATGACCACACTCAA
CATGTTAGGTGGGCGTCAAGTGATTGCAGCAGTGAAATGGGCAAAGGCGATACCAGGCTTCAGAAACTTA
CACCTGGATGACCAAATGACCCTGCTACAGTACTCATGGATGTTTCTCATGGCATTTGCCCTGGGTTGGA
GATCATACAGACAATCAAGTGGAAACCTGCTCTGCTTTGCTCCTGATCTGATTATTAATGAGCAGAGAAT
GTCTCTACCCTGCATGTATGACCAATGTAAACACATGCTGTTTGTCTCCTCTGAATTACAAAGATTGCAG
GTATCCTATGAAGAGTATCTCTGTATGAAAACCTTACTGCTTCTCTCCTCAGTTCCTAAGGAAGGTCTGA
AGAGCCAAGAGTTATTTGATGAGATTCGAATGACTTATATCAAAGAGCTAGGAAAAGCCATCGTCAAAAG
GGAAGGGAACTCCAGTCAGAACTGGCAACGGTTTTACCAACTGACAAAGCTTCTGGACTCCATGCATGAG
GTGGTTGAGAATCTCCTTACCTACTGCTTCCAGACATTTTTGGATAAGACCATGAGTATTGAATTCCCAG
AGATGTTAGCTGAAATCATCACTAATCAGATACCAAAATATTCAAATGGAAATATCAAAAAGCTTCTGTT
TCATCAAAAATCAATGGTGAAACCAGTAACGTTATACGATGTCGCAGAGTATGCCGGTGTCTCTTATCAG
ACCGTTTCCCGCGTGGTGAACCAGGCCAGCCACGTTTCTGCGAAAACGCGGGAAAAAGTGGAAGCGGCAA
TGGCGGAGCTGAATTACATTCCCAACCGCGTGGCACAACAACTGGCGGGCAAACAGTCGTTGCTGATTGG
CGTTGCCACCTCCAGTCTGGCCCTGCACGCGCCGTCGCAAATTGTCGCGGCGATTAAATCTCGCGCCGAT
CAACTGGGTGCCAGCGTGGTGGTGTCGATGGTAGAACGAAGCGGCGTCGAAGCCTGTAAAGCGGCGGTGC
ACAATCTTCTCGCGCAACGCGTCAGTGGGCTGATCATTAACTATCCGCTGGATGACCAGGATGCCATTGC
TGTGGAAGCTGCCTGCACTAATGTTCCGGCGTTATTTCTTGATGTCTCTGACCAGACACCCATCAACAGT
ATTATTTTCTCCCATGAAGACGGTACGCGACTGGGCGTGGAGCATCTGGTCGCATTGGGTCACCAGCAAA
TCGCGCTGTTAGCGGGCCCATTAAGTTCTGTCTCGGCGCGTCTGCGTCTGGCTGGCTGGCATAAATATCT
CACTCGCAATCAAATTCAGCCGATAGCGGAACGGGAAGGCGACTGGAGTGCCATGTCCGGTTTTCAACAA
ACCATGCAAATGCTGAATGAGGGCATCGTTCCCACTGCTATGCTGGTTGCCAACGATCAGATGGCGCTGG
GCGCAATGCGCGCCATTACCGAGTCCGGGCTGCGCGTTGGTGCGGATATCTCGGTAGTGGGATACGACGA
TACCGAAGACAGCTCATGTTATATCCCGCCGTTAACCACCATCAAACAGGATTTTCGCCTGCTGGGGCAA
ACCAGCGTGGACCGCTTGCTGCAACTCTCTCAGGGCCAGGCGGTGAAGGGCAATCAGCTGTTGCCCGTAT
CACTGGTGAAAAGAAAAACCACCCTGGAGCCAACAAATTCTCAAGCGCTTTCACAACCAATTGCCTCCTC
TAACGTTCATGATAACTTCATGAATAATGAAATCACGGCTAGTAAAATTGATGATGGTAATAATTCAAAA
CCACTGTCACCTGGTTGGACGGACCAAACTGCGTATAACGCGTTTGGAATCACTACAGGGATGTTTAATA
CCACTACAATGGATGATGTATATAACTATCTATTCGATGATGAAGATACCCCACCAAACCCAAAAAAAGA
GTGAGCTTGGAATGGATCTTCGATCCCGATCGTTCAAACATTTGGCAATAAAGTTTCTTAAGATTGAATC
CTGTTGCCGGTCTTGCGACGATTATCATATAATTTCTGTTGAATTACGTTAAGCATGTAATAATTAACAT
GTAATGCATGACGTTATTTATGAGATGGGTTTTTATGATTAGAGTCCCGCAATTATACATTTAATACGCG
ATAGAAAACAAAATATAGCGCGCAAACTAGGATAAATTATCGCGCDCGGTGTCATCTATGTTACTAGATC
GGGAATTGCCAAGCTAATTCTTGAAGACGAAAGGGCCTCGTGATACGCCTATTTTTATAGGTTAATGTCA
TGATAATAATGGTTTCTTAGACGTCAGGTGGCACTTTTCGGGGAAATGTGCGCGGAACCCCTATTTGTTT
ATTTTTCTAAATACATTCAAATATGTATCCGCTCATGAGACAATAACCCTGATAAATGCTTCAATAATGG
GACCGACTCGCGCTGTCAGGAGTTGCGAAGATCGATCCACTAGTCTTTCAATTGTGAGCGCTCACAATTC
TTTCTCTTCCCTTTCTTCTTTCTAGTCTTTCAATTGTGAGCGCTCACAATTCTTTCTCTTCCCTTTCTTC
TTTCTAGTCTTTCAATTGTGAGCGCTCACAATTCTTTCTCTTCCCTTTCTTCTTTCTAGTCTTTCAATTG
TGAGCGCTCACAATTCTTTCTCTTCCCTTTCTTCTTTCTAGTCTTTCAATTGTGAGCGCTCACAATTCTT
TCTCTTCCCTTTCTTCTTTCTTGTCTTTCAATTGTGAGCGCTCACAATTCTTTCTCTTCCCTTTCTTCTT
TCTAGCTCCACCGCGGTGGCGGCCGGCCGCTCTAGTGGATCGATTCCCCTTCGCAAGACCCTTCCTCTAT
ATAAGGAAGTTCATTTCATTTGGAGAGGACTCCGGTATTTTTACAACAATTACCACAACAAAACAAACAA
CAAACAACATTACAATTTACTATTCTAGTCGAAATGGCTAAGAGATCTATTTGGGCTGGTGATGAAGATA
ATAAGCCTAAGAAGAGAGAAACTTATGCTGATGATACTGTTGGTAGATTTCATTCTGGTTATTCTGAAAC
TAATGAAAGAGGTAAGGTTGTTCCTGTTGCTCTTGATAAGTGGAGAATTTCTACTGGTGAACAATCTGTT
GCTGATGCTGTTGCTCAACTTTTTGGTGGTACTCCTGTTGAAAATGAAGAATCTACTTCTGAAAATTTTA
TTGATGTTTTTACTGATAGACCTAAGGTTCCTGTTATTATTGAAGCTGATGGTATTCATTGGGATATGAA
GCTTTGGCTTAATGGTAAGCTTAAGCATCATTGTGATGGTTTTGATTTTGTTTCTCATGCTGATGAAGAA
ATGATTGGTCAACCTTGTGGTTGTCCTAAGCTTTTTGATGAAAGAAAGGCTGCTGCTAAGGAATATGATG
CTCCTAATCCTGCTATTACTGTTACTTTTACTCTTGCTGATGATCCTGAACTTGGTAGATTTAAGTTTCA
AACTGGTTCTTGGACTCTTTTTAAGGTTCTTCATGAAGCTGAAGATGATGTTGAAAGAGTTGGTAAGGGT
GGTGCTGTTCTTGCTAATCTTGAACTTGAACTTGTTGAATATACTCCTAAGAGAGGTCCTATGAGAAATA
AGCTTGTTTCTTATTATAAGCCTACTATTACTGTTCTTAAGTCTTATAATGATGCTATTGCTGATTAGGC
TTGGAATGGATCTTCGATCCCGATCGTTCAAACATTTGGCAATAAAGTTTCTTAAGATTGAATCCTGTTG
CCGGTCTTGCGACGATTATCATATAATTTCTGTTGAATTACGTTAAGCATGTAATAATTAACATGTAATG
CATGACGTTATTTATGAGATGGGTTTTTATGATTAGAGTCCCGCAATTATACATTTAATACGCGATAGAA
AACAAAATATAGCGCGCAAACTAGGATAAATTATCGCGCDCGGTGTCATCTATGTTACTAGATCGGGAAT
TGCCAAGCTAATTCTTGAAGACGAAAGGGCCTCGTGATACGCCTATTTTTATAGGTTAATGTCATGATAA
TAATGGTTTCTTAGACGTCAGGTGGCACTTTTCGGGGAAATGTGCGCGGAACCCCTATTTGTTTATTTTT
CTAAATACATTCAAATATGTATCCGCTCATGAGACAATAACCCTGATAAATGCTTCAATAATGGGACCGA
CTCGCGCTTGAGACGAAGCTTTGACAGGATATATTGGCGGGTAAACCTAAGAGAAAAGAGCGTTTATTAG
AATAATCGGATATTTAAAAGGGCGTGAAAAGGTTTATCCGTTCGTCCATTTGTATGTGCATGCCAACCAC
AGGGTTCCCCTCGGGATCAAAGTACTTTGATCCAACCCCTCCGCTGCTATAGTGCAGTCGGCTTCTGACG
TTCAGTGCAGCCGTCATCTGAAAACGACATGTCGCACAAGTCCTAAGTTACGCGACAGGCTGCCGCCCTG
CCCTTTTCCTGGCGTTTTCTTGTCGCGTGTTTTAGTCGCATAAAGTAGAATACTTGCGACTAGAACCGGA
GACATTACGCCATGAACAAGAGCGCCGCCGCTGGCCTGCTGGGCTATGCCCGCGTCAGCACCGACGACCA
GGACTTGACCAACCAACGGGCCGAACTGCACGCGGCCGGCTGCACCAAGCTGTTTTCCGAGAAGATCACC
GGCACCAGGCGCGACCGCCCGGAGCTGGCCAGGATGCTTGACCACCTACGCCCTGGCGACGTTGTGACAG
TGACCAGGCTAGACCGCCTGGCCCGCAGCACCCGCGACCTACTGGACATTGCCGAGCGCATCCAGGAGGC
CGGCGCGGGCCTGCGTAGCCTGGCAGAGCCGTGGGCCGACACCACCACGCCGGCCGGCCGCATGGTGTTG
ACCGTGTTCGCCGGCATTGCCGAGTTCGAGCGTTCCCTAATCATCGACCGCACCCGGAGCGGGCGCGAGG
CCGCCAAGGCCCGAGGCGTGAAGTTTGGCCCCCGCCCTACCCTCACCCCGGCACAGATCGCGCACGCCCG
CGAGCTGATCGACCAGGAAGGCCGCACCGTGAAAGAGGCGGCTGCACTGCTTGGCGTGCATCGCTCGACC
CTGTACCGCGCACTTGAGCGCAGCGAGGAAGTGACGCCCACCGAGGCCAGGCGGCGCGGTGCCTTCCGTG
AGGACGCATTGACCGAGGCCGACGCCCTGGCGGCCGCCGAGAATGAACGCCAAGAGGAACAAGCATGAAA
CCGCACCAGGACGGCCAGGACGAACCGTTTTTCATTACCGAAGAGATCGAGGCGGAGATGATCGCGGCCG
GGTACGTGTTCGAGCCGCCCGCGCACCTCTCAACCGTGCGGCTGCATGAAATCCTGGCCGGTTTGTCTGA
TGCCAAGCTGGCGGCCTGGCCGGCCAGCTTGGCCGCTGAAGAAACCGAGCGCCGCCGTCTAAAAAGGTGA
TGTGTATTTGAGTAAAACAGCTTGCGTCATGCGGTCGCTGCGTATATGATCCGATGAGTAAATAAACAAA
TACGCAAGGGGAACGCATGAAGGTTATCGCTGTACTTAACCAGAAAGGCGGGTCAGGCAAGACGACCATC
GGAACCCATCTAGCCCGCGCCCTGCAACTCGCCGGGGCCGATGTTCTGTTAGTCGATTCCGATCCCCAGG
GCAGTGCCCGCGATTGGGCGGCCGTGCGGGAAGATCAACCGCTAACCGTTGTCGGCATCGACCGCCCGAC
GATTGACCGCGACGTGAAGGCCATCGGCCGGCGCGACTTCGTAGTGATCGACGGAGCGCCCCAGGCGGCG
GACTTGGCTGTGTCCGCGATCAAGGCAGCCGACTTCGTGCTGATTCCGGTGCAGCCAAGCCCTTACGACA
TATGGGCCACCGCCGACCTGGTGGAGCTGGTTAAGCAGCGCATTGAGGTCACGGATGGAAGGCTACAAGC
GGCCTTTGTCGTGTCGCGGGCGATCAAAGGCACGCGCATCGGCGGTGAGGTTGCCGAGGCGCTGGCCGGG
TACGAGCTGCCCATTCTTGAGTCCCGTATCACGCAGCGCGTGAGCTACCCAGGCACTGCCGCCGCCGGCA
CAACCGTTCTTGAATCAGAACCCGAGGGCGACGCTGCCCGCGAGGTCCAGGCGCTGGCCGCTGAAATTAA
ATCAAAACTCATTTGAGTTAATGAGGTAAAGAGAAAATGAGCAAAAGCACAAACACGCTAAGTGCCGGCC
GTCCGAGCGCACGCAGCAGCAAGGCTGCAACGTTGGCCAGCCTGGCAGACACGCCAGCCATGAAGCGGGT
CAACTTTCAGTTGCCGGCGGAGGATCACACCAAGCTGAAGATGTACGCGGTACGCCAAGGCAAGACCATT
ACCGAGCTGCTATCTGAATAGATCGCGCAGCTACCAGAGTAAATGAGCAAATGAATAAATGAGTAGATGA
ATTTTAGCGGCTAAAGGAGGCGGCATGGAAAATCAAGAACAACCAGGCACCGACGCCGTGGAATGCCCCA
TGTGTGGAGGAACGGGCGGTTGGCCAGGCGTAAGCGGCTGGGTTGTCTGCCGGCCCTGCAATGGCACTGG
AACCCCCAAGCCCGAGGAATCGGCGTGACGGTCGCAAACCATCCGGCCCGGTACAAATCGGCGCGGCGCT
GGGTGATGACCTGGTGGAGAAGTTGAAGGCCGCGCAGGCCGCCCAGCGGCAACGCATCGAGGCAGAAGCA
CGCCCCGGTGAATCGTGGCAAGCGGCCGCTGATCGAATCCGCAAAGAATCCCGGCAACCGCCGGCAGCCG
GTGCGCCGTCGATTAGGAAGCCGCCCAAGGGCGACGAGCAACCAGATTTTTTCGTTCCGATGCTCTATGA
CGTGGGCACCCGCGATAGTCGCAGCATCATGGACGTGGCCGTTTTCCGTCTGTCGAAGCGTGACCGACGA
GCTGGCGAGGTGATCCGCTACGAGCTTCCAGACGGGCACGTAGAGGTTTCCGCAGGGCCGGCCGGCATGG
CCAGTGTGTGGGATTACGACCTGGTACTGATGGCGGTTTCCCATCTAACCGAATCCATGAACCGATACCG
GGAAGGGAAGGGAGACAAGCCCGGCCGCGTGTTCCGTCCACACGTTGCGGACGTACTCAAGTTCTGCCGG
CGAGCCGATGGCGGAAAGCAGAAAGACGACCTGGTAGAAACCTGCATTCGGTTAAACACCACGCACGTTG
CCATGCAGCGTACGAAGAAGGCCAAGAACGGCCGCCTGGTGACGGTATCCGAGGGTGAAGCCTTGATTAG
CCGCTACAAGATCGTAAAGAGCGAAACCGGGCGGCCGGAGTACATCGAGATCGAGCTAGCTGATTGGATG
TACCGCGAGATCACAGAAGGCAAGAACCCGGACGTGCTGACGGTTCACCCCGATTACTTTTTGATCGATC
CCGGCATCGGCCGTTTTCTCTACCGCCTGGCACGCCGCGCCGCAGGCAAGGCAGAAGCCAGATGGTTGTT
CAAGACGATCTACGAACGCAGTGGCAGCGCCGGAGAGTTCAAGAAGTTCTGTTTCACCGTGCGCAAGCTG
ATCGGGTCAAATGACCTGCCGGAGTACGATTTGAAGGAGGAGGCGGGGCAGGCTGGCCCGATCCTAGTCA
TGCGCTACCGCAACCTGATCGAGGGCGAAGCATCCGCCGGTTCCTAATGTACGGAGCAGATGCTAGGGCA
AATTGCCCTAGCAGGGGAAAAAGGTCGAAAAGGACTCTTTCCTGTGGATAGCACGTACATTGGGAACCCA
AAGCCGTACATTGGGAACCGGAACCCGTACATTGGGAACCCAAAGCCGTACATTGGGAACCGGTCACACA
TGTAAGTGACTGATATAAAAGAGAAAAAAGGCGATTTTTCCGCCTAAAACTCTTTAAAACTTATTAAAAC
TCTTAAAACCCGCCTGGCCTGTGCATAACTGTCTGGCCAGCGCACAGCCGAAGAGCTGCAAAAAGCGCCT
ACCCTTCGGTCGCTGCGCTCCCTACGCCCCGCCGCTTCGCGTCGGCCTATCGCGGCCGCTGGCCGCTCAA
AAATGGCTGGCCTACGGCCAGGCAATCTACCAGGGCGCGGACAAGCCGCGCCGTCGCCACTCGACCGCCG
GCGCCCACATCAAGGCACCCTGCCTCGCGCGTTTCGGTGATGACGGTGAAAACCTCTGACACATGCAGCT
CCCGGTGACGGTCACAGCTTGTCTGTAAGCGGATGCCGGGAGCAGACAAGCCCGTCAGGGCGCGTCAGCG
GGTGTTGGCGGGTGTCGGGGCGCAGCCATGACCCAGTCACGTAGCGATAGCGGAGTGTATACTGGCTTAA
CTATGCGGCATCAGAGCAGATTGTACTGAGAGTGCACCATATGCGGTGTGAAATACCGCACAGATGCGTA
AGGAGAAAATACCGCATCAGGCGCTCTTCCGCTTCCTCGCTCACTGACTCGCTGCGCTCGGTCGTTCGGC
TGCGGCGAGCGGTATCAGCTCACTCAAAGGCGGTAATACGGTTATCCACAGAATCAGGGGATAACGCAGG
AAAGAACATGTGAGCAAAAGGCCAGCAAAAGGCCAGGAACCGTAAAAAGGCCGCGTTGCTGGCGTTTTTC
CATAGGCTCCGCCCCCCTGACGAGCATCACAAAAATCGACGCTCAAGTCAGAGGTGGCGAAACCCGACAG
GACTATAAAGATACCAGGCGTTTCCCCCTGGAAGCTCCCTCGTGCGCTCTCCTGTTCCGACCCTGCCGCT
TACCGGATACCTGTCCGCCTTTCTCCCTTCGGGAAGCGTGGCGCTTTCTCATAGCTCACGCTGTAGGTAT
CTCAGTTCGGTGTAGGTCGTTCGCTCCAAGCTGGGCTGTGTGCACGAACCCCCCGTTCAGCCCGACCGCT
GCGCCTTATCCGGTAACTATCGTCTTGAGTCCAACCCGGTAAGACACGACTTATCGCCACTGGCAGCAGC
CACTGGTAACAGGATTAGCAGAGCGAGGTATGTAGGCGGTGCTACAGAGTTCTTGAAGTGGTGGCCTAAC
TACGGCTACACTAGAAGGACAGTATTTGGTATCTGCGCTCTGCTGAAGCCAGTTACCTTCGGAAAAAGAG
TTGGTAGCTCTTGATCCGGCAAACAAACCACCGCTGGTAGCGGTGGTTTTTTTGTTTGCAAGCAGCAGAT
TACGCGCAGAAAAAAAGGATCTCAAGAAGATCCTTTGATCTTTTCTACGGGGTCTGACGCTCAGTGGAAC
GAAAACTCACGTTAAGGGATTTTGGTCATGCATTCTAGGTGATTAGAAAAACTCATCGAGCATCAAATGA
AACTGCAATTTATTCATATCAGGATTATCAATACCATATTTTTGAAAAAGCCGTTTCTGTAATGAAGGAG
AAAACTCACCGAGGCAGTTCCATAGGATGGCAAGATCCTGGTATCGGTCTGCGATTCCGACTCGTCCAAC
ATCAATACAACCTATTAATTTCCCCTCGTCAAAAATAAGGTTATCAAGTGAGAAATCACCATGAGTGACG
ACTGAATCCGGTGAGAATGGCAAAAGTTTATGCATTTCTTTCCAGACTTGTTCAACAGGCCAGCCATTAC
GCTCGTCATCAAAATCACTCGCATCAACCAAACCGTTATTCATTCGTGATTGCGCCTGAGCGAGTCGAAA
TACGCGATCGCTGTTAAAAGGACAATTACAAACAGGAATCGAATGCAACCGGCGCAGGAACACTGCCAGC
GCATCAACAATATTTTCACCTGAATCAGGATATTCTTCTAATACCTGGAATGCTGTTTTCCCTGGGATCG
CAGTGGTGAGTAACCATGCATCATCAGGAGTACGGATAAAATGCTTGATGGTCGGAAGAGGCATAAATTC
CGTCAGCCAGTTTAGTCTGACCATCTCATCTGTAACATCATTGGCAACGCTACCTTTGCCATGTTTCAGA
AACAACTCTGGCGCATCGGGCTTCCCATACAATCGGTAGATTGTCGCACCTGATTGCCCGACATTATCGC
GAGCCCATTTATACCCATATAAATCAGCATCCATGTTGGAATTTAATCGCGGCCTTGAGCAAGACGTTTC
CCGTTGAATATGGCTCATAACAGAACTTATTATTTCCTTCCTCTTTTCTACAGTATTTAAAGATACCCCA
AGAAGCTAATTATAACAAGACGAACTCCAATTCACTGTTCCTTGCATTCTAAAACCTTAAATACCAGAAA
ACAGCTTTTTCAAAGTTGTTTTCAAAGTTGGCGTATAACATAGTATCGACGGAGCCGATTTTGAAACCGC
GGTGATCACAGGCAGCAACGCTCTGTCATCGTTACAATCAACATGCTACCCTCCGCGAGATCATCCGTGT
TTCAAACCCGGCAGCTTAGTTGCCGTTCTTCCGAATAGCATCGGTAACATGAGCAAAGTCTGCCGCCTTA
CAACGGCTCTCCCGCTGACGCCGTCCCGGACTGATGGGCTGCCTGTATCGAGTGGTGATTTTGTGCCGAG
CTGCCGGTCGGGGAGCTGTTGGCTGGCTGGTGGCAGGATATATTGTGGTGTAAACATAACAAGCTTCGTC
TCAGTCA
Features (pLannotate 1.2.2; 40 found; start..end, strand, type, name):
     83..262     +  promoter       NOS promoter: nopaline synthase promoter
    304..1239    +  CDS            ERT2: mutated ligand-binding domain of the human estrogen receptor (Feil et al., 1997)
   1243..1494    +  CDS            LexA BD: DNA-binding domain of E. coli LexA; lexA (truncated); binds the 16-bp palindromic sequence 5'-CTGTATATATATACAG-3'
   1537..1786    +  CDS            GAL4 activation domain (fragment): activation domain of the GAL4 transcriptional activator; Saccharomyces cerevisiae GAL4 (truncated)
   1812..2064    +  terminator     NOS terminator: nopaline synthase terminator and poly(A) signal
   2185..2272    +  promoter       AmpR promoter (fragment): bla
   2315..2343    -  promoter       GAL1 promoter (fragment): S. cerevisiae GAL1; inducible promoter, regulated by Gal4
   2507..2566    -  promoter       GAL10 promoter (fragment): S. cerevisiae GAL10; inducible promoter, regulated by Gal4
   2576..2622    +  promoter       minimal CaMV 35S promoter: minimal 35S promoter from cauliflower mosaic virus
   2655..2680    +  misc_feature   TMV Ω (fragment): translational enhancer from the tobacco mosaic virus 5'-leader sequence (Gallie et al., 1988)
   4559..4811    +  terminator     NOS terminator: nopaline synthase terminator and poly(A) signal
   4932..5019    +  promoter       AmpR promoter (fragment): bla
   5122..5301    +  promoter       NOS promoter: nopaline synthase promoter
   5340..6170    +  CDS            Nr3c1 (fragment): GCR_RAT - Also known as Grl. Experimental evidence at protein level: Swiss-Prot protein existence level 1. [Isoform A]: Has transcriptional activation and repression activity. Mediates glucocorticoid-induced apoptosis. Promotes accurate chromosome segregation during mitosis. May act as a tumor suppressor. May play a negative role in adipogenesis through the regulation of lipolytic and antilipogenic gene expression. From Rattus norvegicus (Rat).
   6177..7167    +  CDS            lacI (fragment): lac repressor; lacI; The lac repressor binds to the lac operator to inhibit transcription in E. coli. This inhibition can be relieved by adding lactose or isopropyl-β-D-thiogalactopyranoside (IPTG).
   7172..7422    +  CDS            GAL4 activation domain (fragment): activation domain of the GAL4 transcriptional activator; Saccharomyces cerevisiae GAL4 (truncated)
   7448..7700    +  terminator     NOS terminator: nopaline synthase terminator and poly(A) signal
   7821..7908    +  promoter       AmpR promoter (fragment): bla
   7960..7979    -  protein_bind   lac operator (symmetric): The lac repressor binds to the lac operator to inhibit transcription in E. coli. This inhibition can be relieved by adding lactose or isopropyl-β-D-thiogalactopyranoside (IPTG). The symmetric lac operator was optimized for tight binding of lac repressor. lac repressor encoded by lacI
   8012..8031    -  protein_bind   lac operator (symmetric): The lac repressor binds to the lac operator to inhibit transcription in E. coli. This inhibition can be relieved by adding lactose or isopropyl-β-D-thiogalactopyranoside (IPTG). The symmetric lac operator was optimized for tight binding of lac repressor. lac repressor encoded by lacI
   8064..8083    -  protein_bind   lac operator (symmetric): The lac repressor binds to the lac operator to inhibit transcription in E. coli. This inhibition can be relieved by adding lactose or isopropyl-β-D-thiogalactopyranoside (IPTG). The symmetric lac operator was optimized for tight binding of lac repressor. lac repressor encoded by lacI
   8116..8135    -  protein_bind   lac operator (symmetric): The lac repressor binds to the lac operator to inhibit transcription in E. coli. This inhibition can be relieved by adding lactose or isopropyl-β-D-thiogalactopyranoside (IPTG). The symmetric lac operator was optimized for tight binding of lac repressor. lac repressor encoded by lacI
   8168..8187    -  protein_bind   lac operator (symmetric): The lac repressor binds to the lac operator to inhibit transcription in E. coli. This inhibition can be relieved by adding lactose or isopropyl-β-D-thiogalactopyranoside (IPTG). The symmetric lac operator was optimized for tight binding of lac repressor. lac repressor encoded by lacI
   8220..8239    -  protein_bind   lac operator (symmetric): The lac repressor binds to the lac operator to inhibit transcription in E. coli. This inhibition can be relieved by adding lactose or isopropyl-β-D-thiogalactopyranoside (IPTG). The symmetric lac operator was optimized for tight binding of lac repressor. lac repressor encoded by lacI
   8264..8285    +  misc_feature   MCS (fragment): pBluescript multiple cloning site
   8313..8359    +  promoter       minimal CaMV 35S promoter: minimal 35S promoter from cauliflower mosaic virus
   8392..8417    +  misc_feature   TMV Ω (fragment): translational enhancer from the tobacco mosaic virus 5'-leader sequence (Gallie et al., 1988)
   8434..9165    +  CDS            3: RDF_BPPHC - Also known as rdf From Streptomyces phage phiC31 (Bacteriophage phi-C31).
   9192..9444    +  terminator     NOS terminator: nopaline synthase terminator and poly(A) signal
   9565..9652    +  promoter       AmpR promoter (fragment): bla
   9682..9706    +  misc_feature   RB T-DNA repeat: right border repeat from nopaline C58 T-DNA
  10046..10447   +  CDS            Y4CG_SINFN (fragment): Protein inferred from homology: Swiss-Prot protein existence level 3. From Sinorhizobium fredii (strain NBRC 101917 / NGR234).
  11007..11636   +  CDS            pVS1 StaA: stability protein from the Pseudomonas plasmid pVS1 (Heeb et al., 2000)
  12069..13137   +  CDS            pVS1 RepA (fragment): replication protein from the Pseudomonas plasmid pVS1 (Heeb et al., 2000)
  13203..13397   +  rep_origin     pVS1 oriV: origin of replication for the Pseudomonas plasmid pVS1 (Heeb et al., 2000)
  13600..13639   +  CDS            rop (fragment): Rop protein, which maintains plasmids at low copy number; rop
  13741..13881   +  misc_feature   bom: basis of mobility region from pBR322
  14067..14655   -  rep_origin     ori: high-copy-number ColE1/pMB1/pBR322/pUC origin of replication
  14743..15558   -  CDS            KanR: aminoglycoside phosphotransferase; aph(3')-Ia; confers resistance to kanamycin in bacteria or G418 (Geneticin®) in eukaryotes
  15991..16015   +  misc_feature   LB T-DNA repeat: left border repeat from nopaline C58 T-DNA
