>Addgene plasmid #160619 | pDGB3_alpha2: Pnos:ER:lexABD:GAL4AD:T35s-OplexA:mini35S:phi31:Tnos-Pnos:GR:LacIBD:Gal4AD:Tnos-OplacI:mini35S:RDF:Tnos (GB1679) | addgene full sequence | sequence record 322017 | Addgene NGS Result
GGAGATACATGAGAATTAAGGGAGTCACGGTATGACCCCCGCCGATGACGCGGGACAAGCCGTTTTACGT
TTGGAACTGACAGAACCGCAACGTTGAAGGAGCCACTGAGCCGCGGGTTTCTGGAGTTTAATGAGCTAAG
CACATACGTCAGAAACCATTATTGCGCGTTCAAAAGTCGCCTAAGGTCACTATCAGCTAGCAAATATTTC
TTGTCAAAAATGCTCCACTGACGTTCCATAAATTCCCCTCGGTATCCAATTAGAGTCTCATATTCACTCT
CAACTCGATCGAGGCCCATGTCTGCTGGAGACATGAGAGCTGCCAACCTTTGGCCAAGCCCGCTCATGAT
CAAACGCTCTAAGAAGAACAGCCTGGCCTTGTCCCTGACGGCCGACCAGATGGTCAGTGCCTTGTTGGAT
GCTGAGCCCCCCATACTCTATTCCGAGTATGATCCTACCAGACCCTTCAGTGAAGCTTCGATGATGGGCT
TACTGACCAACCTGGCAGACAGGGAGCTGGTTCACATGATCAACTGGGCGAAGAGGGTGCCAGGCTTTGT
GGATTTGACCCTCCATGATCAGGTCCACCTTCTAGAATGTGCCTGGCTAGAGATCCTGATGATTGGACTC
GTCTGGCGCTCCATGGAGCACCCAGGGAAGCTACTGTTTGCTCCTAACTTGCTCTTGGACAGGAACCAGG
GAAAATGTGTAGAGGGCATGGTGGAGATCTTCGACATGCTGCTGGCTACATCATCTCGGTTCCGCATGAT
GAATCTGCAGGGAGAGGAGTTTGTGTGCCTCAAATCTATTATTTTGCTTAATTCTGGAGTGTACACATTT
CTGTCCAGCACCCTGAAGTCTCTGGAAGAGAAGGACCATATCCACCGAGTCCTGGACAAGATCACAGACA
CTTTGATCCACCTGATGGCCAAGGCAGGCCTGACCCTGCAGCAGCAGCACCAGCGGCTGGCCCAGCTCCT
CCTCATCCTCTCCCACATCAGGCACATGAGTAACAAAGGCATGGAGCATCTGTACAGCATGAAGTGCAAG
AACGTGGTGCCCCTCTATGACCTGCTGCTGGAGATGCTGGACGCCCACCGCCTACATGCGCCCACTAGCC
GTGGAGGGGCATCCGTGGAGGAAACGGACCAAAGCCACTTGGCCACTGCGGGCTCTACTTCGTCGCATTC
CTTGCAAAAGTATTACATCACGGGGGAGGCAGAGGGTTTCCCTGCCACAGTAATGAAAGCGTTAACGGCC
AGGCAACAAGAGGTGTTTGATCTCATCCGTGATCACATCAGCCAGACAGGTATGCCGCCGACGCGTGCGG
AAATCGCGCAGCGTTTGGGGTTCCGTTCCCCAAACGCGGCTGAAGAACATCTGAAGGCGCTGGCACGCAA
AGGCGTTATTGAAATTGTTTCCGGCGCATCACGCGGGATTCGTCTGTTGCAGGAAGAGGAAGAAGGGTTG
CCGCTGGTAGGTCGTGTGGCTGCCGGTGAACCGGCAGGTGGCAGTGGAGGGGGCGGAAGCGGGGGTACAA
ATTCTCAAGCGCTTTCACAACCAATTGCCTCCTCTAACGTTCATGATAACTTCATGAATAATGAAATCAC
GGCTAGTAAAATTGATGATGGTAATAATTCAAAACCACTGTCACCTGGTTGGACGGACCAAACTGCGTAT
AACGCGTTTGGAATCACTACAGGGATGTTTAATACCACTACAATGGATGATGTATATAACTATCTATTCG
ATGATGAAGATACCCCACCAAACCCAAAAAAAGAGTGAGCTTGGAATGGATCTTCGATCCCGATCGTTCA
AACATTTGGCAATAAAGTTTCTTAAGATTGAATCCTGTTGCCGGTCTTGCGACGATTATCATATAATTTC
TGTTGAATTACGTTAAGCATGTAATAATTAACATGTAATGCATGACGTTATTTATGAGATGGGTTTTTAT
GATTAGAGTCCCGCAATTATACATTTAATACGCGATAGAAAACAAAATATAGCGCGCAAACTAGGATAAA
TTATCGCGCGCGGTGTCATCTATGTTACTAGATCGGGAATTGCCAAGCTAATTCTTGAAGACGAAAGGGC
CTCGTGATACGCCTATTTTTATAGGTTAATGTCATGATAATAATGGTTTCTTAGACGTCAGGTGGCACTT
TTCGGGGAAATGTGCGCGGAACCCCTATTTGTTTATTTTTCTAAATACATTCAAATATGTATCCGCTCAT
GAGACAATAACCCTGATAAATGCTTCAATAATGGGACCGACTCGCGCTGTCAGGAGAGCTTGGGCTGCAG
GTCGAGGCTAAAAAACTAATCGCATTATCATCCCCTCGACGTACTGTACATATAACCACTGGTTTTATAT
ACAGCAGTACTGTACATATAACCACTGGTTTTATATACAGCAGTCGACGTACTGTACATATAACCACTGG
TTTTATATACAGCAGTACTGTACATATAACCACTGGTTTTATATACAGCAGTCGAGGTAAGATTAGATAT
GGATATGTATATGGATATGTATATGGTGGTAATGCCATGTAATATGCTCCCCTTCGCAAGACCCTTCCTC
TATATAAGGAAGTTCATTTCATTTGGAGAGGACTCCGGTATTTTTACAACAATTACCACAACAAAACAAA
CAACAAACAACATTACAATTTACTATTCTAGTCGAAATGGACACGTATGCCGGCGCTTATGATAGACAAT
CAAGAGAAAGAGAGAACTCTTCTGCCGCCTCTCCAGCTACACAGAGATCTGCCAACGAGGATAAAGCTGC
TGATTTACAAAGAGAGGTAGAGAGAGATGGGGGTAGGTTTAGATTTGTGGGTCATTTCTCTGAGGCTCCT
GGTACATCAGCCTTTGGTACTGCTGAACGGCCTGAATTTGAAAGAATATTAAATGAGTGTCGGGCCGGTC
GACTAAATATGATAATAGTTTATGATGTATCTAGGTTCAGTAGACTCAAAGTTATGGATGCAATTCCGAT
CGTGAGCGAGCTACTTGCACTCGGTGTTACTATCGTAAGTACACAAGAAGGTGTATTCAGGCAGGGTAAT
GTGATGGACCTTATACACCTTATTATGCGACTCGACGCTAGCCATAAAGAGTCATCACTGAAGAGTGCTA
AAATCTTGGACACCAAGAACCTGCAAAGGGAGCTTGGAGGCTATGTAGGAGGAAAAGCTCCGTATGGTTT
CGAACTCGTGAGTGAGACAAAAGAGATTACCAGAAATGGTAGGATGGTGAACGTGGTTATTAATAAGCTA
GCTCATAGCACAACCCCTCTCACAGGGCCTTTTGAGTTCGAACCTGACGTTATTAGATGGTGGTGGAGAG
AGATCAAAACTCACAAACATCTTCCATTTAAGCCAGGTAGCCAGGCTGCTATCCACCCTGGATCTATCAC
TGGGCTTTGTAAAAGGATGGATGCTGACGCAGTGCCAACTCGAGGGGAAACAATCGGTAAGAAGACTGCA
TCTTCCGCTTGGGATCCCGCTACAGTTATGAGAATCCTTCGGGATCCGCGTATTGCTGGATTCGCCGCAG
AAGTCATTTATAAGAAAAAACCTGATGGTACTCCTACTACAAAAATCGAAGGTTATAGGATCCAAAGGGA
TCCTATTACTTTGCGTCCAGTTGAATTAGACTGTGGACCGATCATCGAACCTGCCGAGTGGTACGAGTTG
CAGGCCTGGCTTGATGGTAGAGGGCGTGGAAAGGGTTTATCTCGGGGACAGGCAATTTTGTCAGCAATGG
ATAAGCTTTATTGTGAGTGTGGGGCTGTTATGACATCAAAACGTGGAGAAGAGTCAATCAAGGATTCTTA
CAGGTGCAGACGTCGTAAAGTGGTGGACCCTTCTGCTCCAGGACAGCATGAGGGTACATGCAACGTTTCT
ATGGCTGCTCTTGATAAATTTGTGGCCGAACGTATTTTCAACAAGATTAGACACGCTGAAGGGGATGAGG
AAACTTTAGCTCTTCTTTGGGAGGCTGCCCGGCGTTTTGGTAAGCTAACAGAGGCACCAGAAAAAAGTGG
CGAAAGAGCTAATTTGGTAGCCGAAAGAGCAGACGCCTTGAATGCATTGGAAGAACTTTACGAAGATAGG
GCTGCCGGAGCATATGATGGACCAGTTGGTCGGAAGCATTTCAGGAAGCAACAAGCTGCACTAACTTTGA
GACAGCAAGGCGCAGAGGAGCGACTCGCAGAGCTTGAGGCCGCCGAGGCCCCAAAGCTTCCACTCGATCA
ATGGTTTCCTGAGGATGCCGACGCTGATCCTACAGGTCCAAAGAGCTGGTGGGGAAGAGCTAGCGTAGAC
GATAAGAGAGTGTTTGTGGGTCTATTTGTTGACAAGATTGTAGTTACTAAGTCCACTACGGGTCGAGGAC
AGGGCACTCCCATCGAAAAGAGAGCCAGTATTACCTGGGCAAAGCCTCCAACCGATGATGATGAAGACGA
TGCACAAGATGGTACCGAGGATGTGGCAGCACCAAAAAAAAAGAGGAAGGTGTAAGCTTGGAATGGATCT
TCGATCCCGATCGTTCAAACATTTGGCAATAAAGTTTCTTAAGATTGAATCCTGTTGCCGGTCTTGCGAC
GATTATCATATAATTTCTGTTGAATTACGTTAAGCATGTAATAATTAACATGTAATGCATGACGTTATTT
ATGAGATGGGTTTTTATGATTAGAGTCCCGCAATTATACATTTAATACGCGATAGAAAACAAAATATAGC
GCGCAAACTAGGATAAATTATCGCGCGCGGTGTCATCTATGTTACTAGATCGGGAATTGCCAAGCTAATT
CTTGAAGACGAAAGGGCCTCGTGATACGCCTATTTTTATAGGTTAATGTCATGATAATAATGGTTTCTTA
GACGTCAGGTGGCACTTTTCGGGGAAATGTGCGCGGAACCCCTATTTGTTTATTTTTCTAAATACATTCA
AATATGTATCCGCTCATGAGACAATAACCCTGATAAATGCTTCAATAATGGGACCGACTCGCGCTGTCAG
GAGATACATGAGAATTAAGGGAGTCACGGTATGACCCCCGCCGATGACGCGGGACAAGCCGTTTTACGTT
TGGAACTGACAGAACCGCAACGTTGAAGGAGCCACTGAGCCGCGGGTTTCTGGAGTTTAATGAGCTAAGC
ACATACGTCAGAAACCATTATTGCGCGTTCAAAAGTCGCCTAAGGTCACTATCAGCTAGCAAATATTTCT
TGTCAAAAATGCTCCACTGACGTTCCATAAATTCCCCTCGGTATCCAATTAGAGTCTCATATTCACTCTC
AACTCGATCGAGGCCCATGATTCAGCAAGCCACTGCAGGAGTCTCACAAGACACTTCGGAAAATCCTAAC
AAAACAATAGTTCCTGCAGCATTACCACAGCTCACCCCTACCTTGGTGTCACTGCTGGAGGTGATTGAAC
CCGAGGTGTTGTATGCAGGATATGATAGCTCTGTTCCAGATTCAGCATGGAGAATTATGACCACACTCAA
CATGTTAGGTGGGCGTCAAGTGATTGCAGCAGTGAAATGGGCAAAGGCGATACCAGGCTTCAGAAACTTA
CACCTGGATGACCAAATGACCCTGCTACAGTACTCATGGATGTTTCTCATGGCATTTGCCCTGGGTTGGA
GATCATACAGACAATCAAGTGGAAACCTGCTCTGCTTTGCTCCTGATCTGATTATTAATGAGCAGAGAAT
GTCTCTACCCTGCATGTATGACCAATGTAAACACATGCTGTTTGTCTCCTCTGAATTACAAAGATTGCAG
GTATCCTATGAAGAGTATCTCTGTATGAAAACCTTACTGCTTCTCTCCTCAGTTCCTAAGGAAGGTCTGA
AGAGCCAAGAGTTATTTGATGAGATTCGAATGACTTATATCAAAGAGCTAGGAAAAGCCATCGTCAAAAG
GGAAGGGAACTCCAGTCAGAACTGGCAACGGTTTTACCAACTGACAAAGCTTCTGGACTCCATGCATGAG
GTGGTTGAGAATCTCCTTACCTACTGCTTCCAGACATTTTTGGATAAGACCATGAGTATTGAATTCCCAG
AGATGTTAGCTGAAATCATCACTAATCAGATACCAAAATATTCAAATGGAAATATCAAAAAGCTTCTGTT
TCATCAAAAATCAATGGTGAAACCAGTAACGTTATACGATGTCGCAGAGTATGCCGGTGTCTCTTATCAG
ACCGTTTCCCGCGTGGTGAACCAGGCCAGCCACGTTTCTGCGAAAACGCGGGAAAAAGTGGAAGCGGCAA
TGGCGGAGCTGAATTACATTCCCAACCGCGTGGCACAACAACTGGCGGGCAAACAGTCGTTGCTGATTGG
CGTTGCCACCTCCAGTCTGGCCCTGCACGCGCCGTCGCAAATTGTCGCGGCGATTAAATCTCGCGCCGAT
CAACTGGGTGCCAGCGTGGTGGTGTCGATGGTAGAACGAAGCGGCGTCGAAGCCTGTAAAGCGGCGGTGC
ACAATCTTCTCGCGCAACGCGTCAGTGGGCTGATCATTAACTATCCGCTGGATGACCAGGATGCCATTGC
TGTGGAAGCTGCCTGCACTAATGTTCCGGCGTTATTTCTTGATGTCTCTGACCAGACACCCATCAACAGT
ATTATTTTCTCCCATGAAGACGGTACGCGACTGGGCGTGGAGCATCTGGTCGCATTGGGTCACCAGCAAA
TCGCGCTGTTAGCGGGCCCATTAAGTTCTGTCTCGGCGCGTCTGCGTCTGGCTGGCTGGCATAAATATCT
CACTCGCAATCAAATTCAGCCGATAGCGGAACGGGAAGGCGACTGGAGTGCCATGTCCGGTTTTCAACAA
ACCATGCAAATGCTGAATGAGGGCATCGTTCCCACTGCTATGCTGGTTGCCAACGATCAGATGGCGCTGG
GCGCAATGCGCGCCATTACCGAGTCCGGGCTGCGCGTTGGTGCGGATATCTCGGTAGTGGGATACGACGA
TACCGAAGACAGCTCATGTTATATCCCGCCGTTAACCACCATCAAACAGGATTTTCGCCTGCTGGGGCAA
ACCAGCGTGGACCGCTTGCTGCAACTCTCTCAGGGCCAGGCGGTGAAGGGCAATCAGCTGTTGCCCGTAT
CACTGGTGAAAAGAAAAACCACCCTGGAGCCAACAAATTCTCAAGCGCTTTCACAACCAATTGCCTCCTC
TAACGTTCATGATAACTTCATGAATAATGAAATCACGGCTAGTAAAATTGATGATGGTAATAATTCAAAA
CCACTGTCACCTGGTTGGACGGACCAAACTGCGTATAACGCGTTTGGAATCACTACAGGGATGTTTAATA
CCACTACAATGGATGATGTATATAACTATCTATTCGATGATGAAGATACCCCACCAAACCCAAAAAAAGA
GTGAGCTTGGAATGGATCTTCGATCCCGATCGTTCAAACATTTGGCAATAAAGTTTCTTAAGATTGAATC
CTGTTGCCGGTCTTGCGACGATTATCATATAATTTCTGTTGAATTACGTTAAGCATGTAATAATTAACAT
GTAATGCATGACGTTATTTATGAGATGGGTTTTTATGATTAGAGTCCCGCAATTATACATTTAATACGCG
ATAGAAAACAAAATATAGCGCGCAAACTAGGATAAATTATCGCGCGCGGTGTCATCTATGTTACTAGATC
GGGAATTGCCAAGCTAATTCTTGAAGACGAAAGGGCCTCGTGATACGCCTATTTTTATAGGTTAATGTCA
TGATAATAATGGTTTCTTAGACGTCAGGTGGCACTTTTCGGGGAAATGTGCGCGGAACCCCTATTTGTTT
ATTTTTCTAAATACATTCAAATATGTATCCGCTCATGAGACAATAACCCTGATAAATGCTTCAATAATGG
GACCGACTCGCGCTGTCAGGAGTTGCGAAGATCGATCCACTAGTCTTTCAATTGTGAGCGCTCACAATTC
TTTCTCTTCCCTTTCTTCTTTCTAGTCTTTCAATTGTGAGCGCTCACAATTCTTTCTCTTCCCTTTCTTC
TTTCTAGTCTTTCAATTGTGAGCGCTCACAATTCTTTCTCTTCCCTTTCTTCTTTCTAGTCTTTCAATTG
TGAGCGCTCACAATTCTTTCTCTTCCCTTTCTTCTTTCTAGTCTTTCAATTGTGAGCGCTCACAATTCTT
TCTCTTCCCTTTCTTCTTTCTAGTCTTTCAATTGTGAGCGCTCACAATTCTTTCTCTTCCCTTTCTTCTT
TCTAGCTCCACCGCGGTGGCGGCCGGCCGTCTAGTGGATCGATTCCCCTTCGCAAGACCCTTCCTCTATA
TAAGGAAGTTCATTTCATTTGGAGAGGACTCCGGTATTTTTACAACAATTACCACAACAAAACAAACAAC
AAACAACATTACAATTTACTATTCTAGTCGAAATGGCTAAGAGATCTATTTGGGCTGGTGATGAAGATAA
TAAGCCTAAGAAGAGAGAAACTTATGCTGATGATACTGTTGGTAGATTTCATTCTGGTTATTCTGAAACT
AATGAAAGAGGTAAGGTTGTTCCTGTTGCTCTTGATAAGTGGAGAATTTCTACTGGTGAACAATCTGTTG
CTGATGCTGTTGCTCAACTTTTTGGTGGTACTCCTGTTGAAAATGAAGAATCTACTTCTGAAAATTTTAT
TGATGTTTTTACTGATAGACCTAAGGTTCCTGTTATTATTGAAGCTGATGGTATTCATTGGGATATGAAG
CTTTGGCTTAATGGTAAGCTTAAGCATCATTGTGATGGTTTTGATTTTGTTTCTCATGCTGATGAAGAAA
TGATTGGTCAACCTTGTGGTTGTCCTAAGCTTTTTGATGAAAGAAAGGCTGCTGCTAAGGAATATGATGC
TCCTAATCCTGCTATTACTGTTACTTTTACTCTTGCTGATGATCCTGAACTTGGTAGATTTAAGTTTCAA
ACTGGTTCTTGGACTCTTTTTAAGGTTCTTCATGAAGCTGAAGATGATGTTGAAAAAGTTGGTAAGGGTG
GTGCTGTTCTTGCTAATCTTGAACTTGAACTTGTTGAATATACTCCTAAGAGAGGTCCTATGAGAAATAA
GCTTGTTTCTTATTATAAGCCTACTATTACTGTTCTTAAGTCTTATAATGATGCTATTGCTGATTAGGCT
TGGAATGGATCTTCGATCCCGATCGTTCAAACATTTGGCAATAAAGTTTCTTAAGATTGAATCCTGTTGC
CGGTCTTGCGACGATTATCATATAATTTCTGTTGAATTACGTTAAGCATGTAATAATTAACATGTAATGC
ATGACGTTATTTATGAGATGGGTTTTTATGATTAGAGTCCCGCAATTATACATTTAATACGCGATAGAAA
ACAAAATATAGCGCGCAAACTAGGATAAATTATCGCGCGCGGTGTCATCTATGTTACTAGATCGGGAATT
GCCAAGCTAATTCTTGAAGACGAAAGGGCCTCGTGATACGCCTATTTTTATAGGTTAATGTCATGATAAT
AATGGTTTCTTAGACGTCAGGTGGCACTTTTCGGGGAAATGTGCGCGGAACCCCTATTTGTTTATTTTTC
TAAATACATTCAAATATGTATCCGCTCATGAGACAATAACCCTGATAAATGCTTCAATAATGGGACCGAC
TCGCGCTTGAGACGAAGCTTGACAGGATATATTGGCGGGTAAACCTAAGAGAAAAGAGCGTTTATTAGAA
TAATCGGATATTTAAAAGGGCGTGAAAAGGTTTATCCGTTCGTCCATTTGTATGTGCATGCCAACCACAG
GGTTCCCCTCGGGATCAAAGTACTTTGATCCAACCCCTCCGCTGCTATAGTGCAGTCGGCTTCTGACGTT
CAGTGCAGCCGTCATCTGAAAACGACATGTCGCACAAGTCCTAAGTTACGCGACAGGCTGCCGCCCTGCC
CTTTTCCTGGCGTTTTCTTGTCGCGTGTTTTAGTCGCATAAAGTAGAATACTTGCGACTAGAACCGGAGA
CATTACGCCATGAACAAGAGCGCCGCCGCTGGCCTGCTGGGCTATGCCCGCGTCAGCACCGACGACCAGG
ACTTGACCAACCAACGGGCCGAACTGCACGCGGCCGGCTGCACCAAGCTGTTTTCCGAGAAGATCACCGG
CACCAGGCGCGACCGCCCGGAGCTGGCCAGGATGCTTGACCACCTACGCCCTGGCGACGTTGTGACAGTG
ACCAGGCTAGACCGCCTGGCCCGCAGCACCCGCGACCTACTGGACATTGCCGAGCGCATCCAGGAGGCCG
GCGCGGGCCTGCGTAGCCTGGCAGAGCCGTGGGCCGACACCACCACGCCGGCCGGCCGCATGGTGTTGAC
CGTGTTCGCCGGCATTGCCGAGTTCGAGCGTTCCCTAATCATCGACCGCACCCGGAGCGGGCGCGAGGCC
GCCAAGGCCCGAGGCGTGAAGTTTGGCCCCCGCCCTACCCTCACCCCGGCACAGATCGCGCACGCCCGCG
AGCTGATCGACCAGGAAGGCCGCACCGTGAAAGAGGCGGCTGCACTGCTTGGCGTGCATCGCTCGACCCT
GTACCGCGCACTTGAGCGCAGCGAGGAAGTGACGCCCACCGAGGCCAGGCGGCGCGGTGCCTTCCGTGAG
GACGCATTGACCGAGGCCGACGCCCTGGCGGCCGCCGAGAATGAACGCCAAGAGGAACAAGCATGAAACC
GCACCAGGACGGCCAGGACGAACCGTTTTTCATTACCGAAGAGATCGAGGCGGAGATGATCGCGGCCGGG
TACGTGTTCGAGCCGCCCGCGCACCTCTCAACCGTGCGGCTGCATGAAATCCTGGCCGGTTTGTCTGATG
CCAAGCTGGCGGCCTGGCCGGCCAGCTTGGCCGCTGAAGAAACCGAGCGCCGCCGTCTAAAAAGGTGATG
TGTATTTGAGTAAAACAGCTTGCGTCATGCGGTCGCTGCGTATATGATGCGATGAGTAAATAAACAAATA
CGCAAGGGGAACGCATGAAGGTTATCGCTGTACTTAACCAGAAAGGCGGGTCAGGCAAGACGACCATCGC
AACCCATCTAGCCCGCGCCCTGCAACTCGCCGGGGCCGATGTTCTGTTAGTCGATTCCGATCCCCAGGGC
AGTGCCCGCGATTGGGCGGCCGTGCGGGAAGATCAACCGCTAACCGTTGTCGGCATCGACCGCCCGACGA
TTGACCGCGACGTGAAGGCCATCGGCCGGCGCGACTTCGTAGTGATCGACGGAGCGCCCCAGGCGGCGGA
CTTGGCTGTGTCCGCGATCAAGGCAGCCGACTTCGTGCTGATTCCGGTGCAGCCAAGCCCTTACGACATA
TGGGCCACCGCCGACCTGGTGGAGCTGGTTAAGCAGCGCATTGAGGTCACGGATGGAAGGCTACAAGCGG
CCTTTGTCGTGTCGCGGGCGATCAAAGGCACGCGCATCGGCGGTGAGGTTGCCGAGGCGCTGGCCGGGTA
CGAGCTGCCCATTCTTGAGTCCCGTATCACGCAGCGCGTGAGCTACCCAGGCACTGCCGCCGCCGGCACA
ACCGTTCTTGAATCAGAACCCGAGGGCGACGCTGCCCGCGAGGTCCAGGCGCTGGCCGCTGAAATTAAAT
CAAAACTCATTTGAGTTAATGAGGTAAAGAGAAAATGAGCAAAAGCACAAACACGCTAAGTGCCGGCCGT
CCGAGCGCACGCAGCAGCAAGGCTGCAACGTTGGCCAGCCTGGCAGACACGCCAGCCATGAAGCGGGTCA
ACTTTCAGTTGCCGGCGGAGGATCACACCAAGCTGAAGATGTACGCGGTACGCCAAGGCAAGACCATTAC
CGAGCTGCTATCTGAATACATCGCGCAGCTACCAGAGTAAATGAGCAAATGAATAAATGAGTAGATGAAT
TTTAGCGGCTAAAGGAGGCGGCATGGAAAATCAAGAACAACCAGGCACCGACGCCGTGGAATGCCCCATG
TGTGGAGGAACGGGCGGTTGGCCAGGCGTAAGCGGCTGGGTTGCCTGCCGGCCCTGCAATGGCACTGGAA
CCCCCAAGCCCGAGGAATCGGCGTGAGCGGTCGCAAACCATCCGGCCCGGTACAAATCGGCGCGGCGCTG
GGTGATGACCTGGTGGAGAAGTTGAAGGCCGCGCAGGCCGCCCAGCGGCAACGCATCGAGGCAGAAGCAC
GCCCCGGTGAATCGTGGCAAGCGGCCGCTGATCGAATCCGCAAAGAATCCCGGCAACCGCCGGCAGCCGG
TGCGCCGTCGATTAGGAAGCCGCCCAAGGGCGACGAGCAACCAGATTTTTTCGTTCCGATGCTCTATGAC
GTGGGCACCCGCGATAGTCGCAGCATCATGGACGTGGCCGTTTTCCGTCTGTCGAAGCGTGACCGACGAG
CTGGCGAGGTGATCCGCTACGAGCTTCCAGACGGGCACGTAGAGGTTTCCGCAGGGCCGGCCGGCATGGC
CAGTGTGTGGGATTACGACCTGGTACTGATGGCGGTTTCCCATCTAACCGAATCCATGAACCGATACCGG
GAAGGGAAGGGAGACAAGCCCGGCCGCGTGTTCCGTCCACACGTTGCGGACGTACTCAAGTTCTGCCGGC
GAGCCGATGGCGGAAAGCAGAAAGACGACCTGGTAGAAACCTGCATTCGGTTAAACACCACGCACGTTGC
CATGCAGCGTACGAAGAAGGCCAAGAACGGCCGCCTGGTGACGGTATCCGAGGGTGAAGCCTTGATTAGC
CGCTACAAGATCGTAAAGAGCGAAACCGGGCGGCCGGAGTACATCGAGATCGAGCTAGCTGATTGGATGT
ACCGCGAGATCACAGAAGGCAAGAACCCGGACGTGCTGACGGTTCACCCCGATTACTTTTTGATCGATCC
CGGCATCGGCCGTTTTCTCTACCGCCTGGCACGCCGCGCCGCAGGCAAGGCAGAAGCCAGATGGTTGTTC
AAGACGATCTACGAACGCAGTGGCAGCGCCGGAGAGTTCAAGAAGTTCTGTTTCACCGTGCGCAAGCTGA
TCGGGTCAAATGACCTGCCGGAGTACGATTTGAAGGAGGAGGCGGGGCAGGCTGGCCCGATCCTAGTCAT
GCGCTACCGCAACCTGATCGAGGGCGAAGCATCCGCCGGTTCCTAATGTACGGAGCAGATGCTAGGGCAA
ATTGCCCTAGCAGGGGAAAAAGGTCGAAAAGGACTCTTTCCTGTGGATAGCACGTACATTGGGAACCCAA
AGCCGTACATTGGGAACCGGAACCCGTACATTGGGAACCCAAAGCCGTACATTGGGAACCGGTCACACAT
GTAAGTGACTGATATAAAAGAGAAAAAAGGCGATTTTTCCGCCTAAAACTCTTTAAAACTTATTAAAACT
CTTAAAACCCGCCTGGCCTGTGCATAACTGTCTGGCCAGCGCACAGCCGAAGAGCTGCAAAAAGCGCCTA
CCCTTCGGTCGCTGCGCTCCCTACGCCCCGCCGCTTCGCGTCGGCCTATCGCGGCCGCTGGCCGCTCAAA
AATGGCTGGCCTACGGCCAGGCAATCTACCAGGGCGCGGACAAGCCGCGCCGTCGCCACTCGACCGCCGG
CGCCCACATCAAGGCACCCTGCCTCGCGCGTTTCGGTGATGACGGTGAAAACCTCTGACACATGCAGCTC
CCGGTGACGGTCACAGCTTGTCTGTAAGCGGATGCCGGGAGCAGACAAGCCCGTCAGGGCGCGTCAGCGG
GTGTTGGCGGGTGTCGGGGCGCAGCCATGACCCAGTCACGTAGCGATAGCGGAGTGTATACTGGCTTAAC
TATGCGGCATCAGAGCAGATTGTACTGAGAGTGCACCATATGCGGTGTGAAATACCGCACAGATGCGTAA
GGAGAAAATACCGCATCAGGCGCTCTTCCGCTTCCTCGCTCACTGACTCGCTGCGCTCGGTCGTTCGGCT
GCGGCGAGCGGTATCAGCTCACTCAAAGGCGGTAATACGGTTATCCACAGAATCAGGGGATAACGCAGGA
AAGAACATGTGAGCAAAAGGCCAGCAAAAGGCCAGGAACCGTAAAAAGGCCGCGTTGCTGGCGTTTTTCC
ATAGGCTCCGCCCCCCTGACGAGCATCACAAAAATCGACGCTCAAGTCAGAGGTGGCGAAACCCGACAGG
ACTATAAAGATACCAGGCGTTTCCCCCTGGAAGCTCCCTCGTGCGCTCTCCTGTTCCGACCCTGCCGCTT
ACCGGATACCTGTCCGCCTTTCTCCCTTCGGGAAGCGTGGCGCTTTCTCATAGCTCACGCTGTAGGTATC
TCAGTTCGGTGTAGGTCGTTCGCTCCAAGCTGGGCTGTGTGCACGAACCCCCCGTTCAGCCCGACCGCTG
CGCCTTATCCGGTAACTATCGTCTTGAGTCCAACCCGGTAAGACACGACTTATCGCCACTGGCAGCAGCC
ACTGGTAACAGGATTAGCAGAGCGAGGTATGTAGGCGGTGCTACAGAGTTCTTGAAGTGGTGGCCTAACT
ACGGCTACACTAGAAGGACAGTATTTGGTATCTGCGCTCTGCTGAAGCCAGTTACCTTCGGAAAAAGAGT
TGGTAGCTCTTGATCCGGCAAACAAACCACCGCTGGTAGCGGTGGTTTTTTTGTTTGCAAGCAGCAGATT
ACGCGCAGAAAAAAAGGATCTCAAGAAGATCCTTTGATCTTTTCTACGGGGTCTGACGCTCAGTGGAACG
AAAACTCACGTTAAGGGATTTTGGTCATGCATTCTAGGTGATTAGAAAAACTCATCGAGCATCAAATGAA
ACTGCAATTTATTCATATCAGGATTATCAATACCATATTTTTGAAAAAGCCGTTTCTGTAATGAAGGAGA
AAACTCACCGAGGCAGTTCCATAGGATGGCAAGATCCTGGTATCGGTCTGCGATTCCGACTCGTCCAACA
TCAATACAACCTATTAATTTCCCCTCGTCAAAAATAAGGTTATCAAGTGAGAAATCACCATGAGTGACGA
CTGAATCCGGTGAGAATGGCAAAAGTTTATGCATTTCTTTCCAGACTTGTTCAACAGGCCAGCCATTACG
CTCGTCATCAAAATCACTCGCATCAACCAAACCGTTATTCATTCGTGATTGCGCCTGAGCGAGTCGAAAT
ACGCGATCGCTGTTAAAAGGACAATTACAAACAGGAATCGAATGCAACCGGCGCAGGAACACTGCCAGCG
CATCAACAATATTTTCACCTGAATCAGGATATTCTTCTAATACCTGGAATGCTGTTTTCCCTGGGATCGC
AGTGGTGAGTAACCATGCATCATCAGGAGTACGGATAAAATGCTTGATGGTCGGAAGAGGCATAAATTCC
GTCAGCCAGTTTAGTCTGACCATCTCATCTGTAACATCATTGGCAACGCTACCTTTGCCATGTTTCAGAA
ACAACTCTGGCGCATCGGGCTTCCCATACAATCGGTAGATTGTCGCACCTGATTGCCCGACATTATCGCG
AGCCCATTTATACCCATATAAATCAGCATCCATGTTGGAATTTAATCGCGGCCTTGAGCAAGACGTTTCC
CGTTGAATATGGCTCATAACAGAACTTATTATTTCCTTCCTCTTTTCTACAGTATTTAAAGATACCCCAA
GAAGCTAATTATAACAAGACGAACTCCAATTCACTGTTCCTTGCATTCTAAAACCTTAAATACCAGAAAA
CAGCTTTTTCAAAGTTGTTTTCAAAGTTGGCGTATAACATAGTATCGACGGAGCCGATTTTGAAACCGCG
GTGATCACAGGCAGCAACGCTCTGTCATCGTTACAATCAACATGCTACCCTCCGCGAGATCATCCGTGTT
TCAAACCCGGCAGCTTAGTTGCCGTTCTTCCGAATAGCATCGGTAACATGAGCAAAGTCTGCCGCCTTAC
AACGGCTCTCCCGCTGACGCCGTCCCGGACTGATGGGCTGCCTGTATCGAGTGGTGATTTTGTGCCGAGC
TGCCGGTCGGGGAGCTGTTGGCTGGCTGGTGGCAGGATATATTGTGGTGTAAACATAACAAGCTTCGTCT
CAGTCA
Features (pLannotate 1.2.2; 40 found; start..end, strand, type, name):
     83..262     +  promoter       NOS promoter: nopaline synthase promoter
    304..1239    +  CDS            ERT2: mutated ligand-binding domain of the human estrogen receptor (Feil et al., 1997)
   1243..1494    +  CDS            LexA BD: DNA-binding domain of E. coli LexA; lexA (truncated); binds the 16-bp palindromic sequence 5'-CTGTATATATATACAG-3'
   1537..1786    +  CDS            GAL4 activation domain (fragment): activation domain of the GAL4 transcriptional activator; Saccharomyces cerevisiae GAL4 (truncated)
   1812..2064    +  terminator     NOS terminator: nopaline synthase terminator and poly(A) signal
   2185..2272    +  promoter       AmpR promoter (fragment): bla
   2315..2343    -  promoter       GAL1 promoter (fragment): S. cerevisiae GAL1; inducible promoter, regulated by Gal4
   2507..2566    -  promoter       GAL10 promoter (fragment): S. cerevisiae GAL10; inducible promoter, regulated by Gal4
   2576..2622    +  promoter       minimal CaMV 35S promoter: minimal 35S promoter from cauliflower mosaic virus
   2655..2680    +  misc_feature   TMV Ω (fragment): translational enhancer from the tobacco mosaic virus 5'-leader sequence (Gallie et al., 1988)
   4559..4811    +  terminator     NOS terminator: nopaline synthase terminator and poly(A) signal
   4932..5019    +  promoter       AmpR promoter (fragment): bla
   5122..5301    +  promoter       NOS promoter: nopaline synthase promoter
   5340..6170    +  CDS            Nr3c1 (fragment): GCR_RAT - Also known as Grl. Experimental evidence at protein level: Swiss-Prot protein existence level 1. [Isoform A]: Has transcriptional activation and repression activity. Mediates glucocorticoid-induced apoptosis. Promotes accurate chromosome segregation during mitosis. May act as a tumor suppressor. May play a negative role in adipogenesis through the regulation of lipolytic and antilipogenic gene expression. From Rattus norvegicus (Rat).
   6177..7167    +  CDS            lacI (fragment): lac repressor; lacI; The lac repressor binds to the lac operator to inhibit transcription in E. coli. This inhibition can be relieved by adding lactose or isopropyl-β-D-thiogalactopyranoside (IPTG).
   7172..7422    +  CDS            GAL4 activation domain (fragment): activation domain of the GAL4 transcriptional activator; Saccharomyces cerevisiae GAL4 (truncated)
   7448..7700    +  terminator     NOS terminator: nopaline synthase terminator and poly(A) signal
   7821..7908    +  promoter       AmpR promoter (fragment): bla
   7960..7979    +  protein_bind   lac operator (symmetric): The lac repressor binds to the lac operator to inhibit transcription in E. coli. This inhibition can be relieved by adding lactose or isopropyl-β-D-thiogalactopyranoside (IPTG). The symmetric lac operator was optimized for tight binding of lac repressor. lac repressor encoded by lacI
   8012..8031    -  protein_bind   lac operator (symmetric): The lac repressor binds to the lac operator to inhibit transcription in E. coli. This inhibition can be relieved by adding lactose or isopropyl-β-D-thiogalactopyranoside (IPTG). The symmetric lac operator was optimized for tight binding of lac repressor. lac repressor encoded by lacI
   8064..8083    -  protein_bind   lac operator (symmetric): The lac repressor binds to the lac operator to inhibit transcription in E. coli. This inhibition can be relieved by adding lactose or isopropyl-β-D-thiogalactopyranoside (IPTG). The symmetric lac operator was optimized for tight binding of lac repressor. lac repressor encoded by lacI
   8116..8135    -  protein_bind   lac operator (symmetric): The lac repressor binds to the lac operator to inhibit transcription in E. coli. This inhibition can be relieved by adding lactose or isopropyl-β-D-thiogalactopyranoside (IPTG). The symmetric lac operator was optimized for tight binding of lac repressor. lac repressor encoded by lacI
   8168..8187    -  protein_bind   lac operator (symmetric): The lac repressor binds to the lac operator to inhibit transcription in E. coli. This inhibition can be relieved by adding lactose or isopropyl-β-D-thiogalactopyranoside (IPTG). The symmetric lac operator was optimized for tight binding of lac repressor. lac repressor encoded by lacI
   8220..8239    -  protein_bind   lac operator (symmetric): The lac repressor binds to the lac operator to inhibit transcription in E. coli. This inhibition can be relieved by adding lactose or isopropyl-β-D-thiogalactopyranoside (IPTG). The symmetric lac operator was optimized for tight binding of lac repressor. lac repressor encoded by lacI
   8264..8285    +  misc_feature   MCS (fragment): pBluescript multiple cloning site
   8312..8358    +  promoter       minimal CaMV 35S promoter: minimal 35S promoter from cauliflower mosaic virus
   8391..8416    +  misc_feature   TMV Ω (fragment): translational enhancer from the tobacco mosaic virus 5'-leader sequence (Gallie et al., 1988)
   8433..9164    +  CDS            3: RDF_BPPHC - Also known as rdf From Streptomyces phage phiC31 (Bacteriophage phi-C31).
   9191..9443    +  terminator     NOS terminator: nopaline synthase terminator and poly(A) signal
   9564..9651    +  promoter       AmpR promoter (fragment): bla
   9680..9704    +  misc_feature   RB T-DNA repeat: right border repeat from nopaline C58 T-DNA
  10044..10445   +  CDS            Y4CG_SINFN (fragment): Protein inferred from homology: Swiss-Prot protein existence level 3. From Sinorhizobium fredii (strain NBRC 101917 / NGR234).
  11005..11634   +  CDS            pVS1 StaA: stability protein from the Pseudomonas plasmid pVS1 (Heeb et al., 2000)
  12063..13136   +  CDS            pVS1 RepA: replication protein from the Pseudomonas plasmid pVS1 (Heeb et al., 2000)
  13202..13396   +  rep_origin     pVS1 oriV: origin of replication for the Pseudomonas plasmid pVS1 (Heeb et al., 2000)
  13599..13638   +  CDS            rop (fragment): Rop protein, which maintains plasmids at low copy number; rop
  13740..13880   +  misc_feature   bom: basis of mobility region from pBR322
  14066..14654   -  rep_origin     ori: high-copy-number ColE1/pMB1/pBR322/pUC origin of replication
  14742..15557   -  CDS            KanR: aminoglycoside phosphotransferase; aph(3')-Ia; confers resistance to kanamycin in bacteria or G418 (Geneticin®) in eukaryotes
  15990..16014   +  misc_feature   LB T-DNA repeat: left border repeat from nopaline C58 T-DNA
