[The description below was written by a language model from this plasmid's Addgene catalogue record and pLannotate feature annotations shown in this document.]
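Description:
pDGB3_alpha2 GB1679 is a GoldenBraid-compatible plant binary vector of about 16 kb, built on the pDGB3_alpha2 backbone, which derives from pCambia1302. It carries a roughly 9.7 kb synthetic four-gene module between nopaline-type left and right T-DNA border repeats, which implies Agrobacterium-mediated delivery into plants. The backbone provides a high-copy ColE1/pMB1-type origin with a bom site for E. coli, the pVS1 oriV with RepA and StaA for replication and stability in Agrobacterium, and a kanamycin resistance gene for bacterial selection. No plant selectable marker is annotated within the T-DNA. Internal BsaI and BsmBI sites were removed from the parts, and the assembled insert can be released with BsmBI for further GoldenBraid assembly.

The payload consists of two chemically inducible circuits. In the first, a NOS promoter constitutively expresses a chimeric activator made of an estrogen receptor ligand-binding domain, the LexA DNA-binding domain and the GAL4 activation domain. Estradiol activates this factor, which then drives a LexA-operator/minimal CaMV 35S promoter with a TMV Ω leader to express PhiC31 integrase. The integrase coding region is not annotated but corresponds to the gap before a NOS terminator. In the second, a NOS promoter expresses a rat glucocorticoid receptor fragment fused to LacI and the GAL4 activation domain. Dexamethasone activates this factor on six symmetric lac operators upstream of a minimal 35S promoter, producing the PhiC31 recombination directionality factor (RDF).

The construct name lists a 35S terminator on the first unit, but the tables annotate NOS terminators throughout. The catalogue promoter field reads only P35S. The module lets integrase alone, or integrase plus RDF, be induced separately to set and reset a PhiC31-based genetic memory switch in plants. The two sequence records are nearly identical, differing by one nucleotide in length.
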