Addgene plasmid #160619: pDGB3_alpha2: Pnos:ER:lexABD:GAL4AD:T35s-OplexA:mini35S:phi31:Tnos-Pnos:GR:LacIBD:Gal4AD:Tnos-OplacI:mini35S:RDF:Tnos (GB1679)
Purpose: Module for estradiol-inducible expression of the PhiC31 integrase gene and dexamethasone -inducible expression of PhiC31 phage recombination directionality factor (RDF) gene.
Depositing lab: Diego Orzaez. Depositing organization: Agencia Estatal Consejo Superior de Investigaciones Científicas, M.P. Publication: A memory switch for plant synthetic biology based on the phage varphiC31 integration system. Bernabe-Orts JM, Quijano-Rubio A, Vazquez-Vilar M, Mancheno-Bonillo J, Moles-Casas V, Selma S, Gianoglio S, Granell A, Orzaez D. Nucleic Acids Res. 2020 Apr 6;48(6):3379-3394. doi: 10.1093/nar/gkaa104. PubMed 32083668.
Backbone
  Vector backbone: pDGB3_alpha2
  Backbone manufacturer: self-made; derived from pCambia1302 generated at the Cambia Institute
  Vector type: Plant Expression, Synthetic Biology
Growth in bacteria
  Bacterial resistance: Kanamycin, 50 μg/mL
  Growth temperature: 37°C
  Growth strain: DH5alpha
  Copy number: High Copy
Gene/Insert
  Gene/Insert name: ERLexABDGal4AD / PhiC31 / GRLacIBDGal4AD / RDF
  Species: Synthetic
  Insert size (bp): 9660
  Mutation: BsaI and BsmBI sites removed
  Promoter: P35S
  Cloning method: Restriction Enzyme; 5′ cloning site BsaI (destroyed during cloning); 3′ cloning site BsaI (destroyed during cloning)
  Sequencing primers: 5′ GGTGGCAGGATATATTGTGG
Terms and licenses: Academic/Nonprofit Terms; Industry Terms: Not Available to Industry
Depositor comments: Compatible with GoldenBraid; insert can be released with BsmBI
How to cite: pDGB3_alpha2: Pnos:ER:lexABD:GAL4AD:T35s-OplexA:mini35S:phi31:Tnos-Pnos:GR:LacIBD:Gal4AD:Tnos-OplacI:mini35S:RDF:Tnos (GB1679) was a gift from Diego Orzaez (Addgene plasmid # 160619 ; http://n2t.net/addgene:160619 ; RRID:Addgene_160619)
